>Addgene plasmid #121802 | KO602: pMVP (L3-L2) HA tag + pA; CMV::TETa-pA | addgene full sequence | sequence record 237310 | Addgene NGS Result
CTTTCCTGCGTTATCCCCTGATTCTGTGGATAACCGTATTACCGCCTTTGAGTGAGCTGATACCGCTCGC
CGCAGCCGAACGACCGAGCGCAGCGAGTCAGTGAGCGAGGAAGCGGAAGAGCGCCCAATACGCAAACCGC
CTCTCCCCGCGCGTTGGCCGATTCATTAATGCAGCTGGCACGACAGGTTTCCCGACTGGAAAGCGGGCAG
TGAGCGCAACGCAATTAATACGCGTACCGCTAGCCAGGAAGAGTTTGTAGAAACGCAAAAAGGCCATCCG
TCAGGATGGCCTTCTGCTTAGTTTGATGCCTGGCAGTTTATGGCGGGCGTCCTGCCCGCCACCCTCCGGG
CCGTTGCTTCACAACGTTCAAATCCGCTCCCGGCGGATTTGTCCTACTCAGGAGAGCGTTCACCGACAAA
CAACAGATAAAACGAAAGGCCCAGTCTTCCGACTGAGCCTTTCGTTTTATTTGATGCCTGGCAGTTCCCT
ACTCTCGCGTTAACGCTAGCATGGATGTTTTCCCAGTCACGACGTTGTAAAACGACGGCCAGTCTTAAGC
TCGGGCCCCAAATAATGATTTTATTTTGACTGATAGTGACCTGTTCGTTGCAACAAATTGATGAGCAATG
CTTTTTTATAATGCCAACTTTGTATAATAAAGTTGAGATCAACAAAGCTGGATCCTACCCATACGATGTG
CCAGATTACGCTTGATTTAAATAGATAACTGACTAGAGGATCATAATCAGCCATACCACATTTGTAGAGG
TTTTACTTGCTTTAAAAAACCTCCCACACCTCCCCCTGAACCTGAAACATAAAATGAATGCAATTGTTGT
TGTTAACTTGTTTATTGCAGCTTATAATGGTTACAAATAAAGCAATAGCATCACAAATTTCACAAATAAA
GCATTTTTTTCACTGCCTCGAGTCTAGAATAGTAATCAATTACGGGGTCATTAGTTCATAGCCCATATAT
GGAGTTCCGCGTTACATAACTTACGGTAAATGGCCCGCCTGGCTGACCGCCCAACGACCCCCGCCCATTG
ACGTCAATAATGACGTATGTTCCCATAGTAACGCCAATAGGGACTTTCCATTGACGTCAATGGGTGGAGT
ATTTACGGTAAACTGCCCACTTGGCAGTACATCAAGTGTATCATATGCCAAGTACGCCCCCTATTGACGT
CAATGACGGTAAATGGCCCGCCTGGCATTATGCCCAGTACATGACCTTATGGGACTTTCCTACTTGGCAG
TACATCTACGTATTAGTCATCGCTATTACCATGGTGATGCGGTTTTGGCAGTACATCAATGGGCGTGGAT
AGCGGTTTGACTCACGGGGATTTCCAAGTCTCCACCCCATTGACGTCAATGGGAGTTTGTTTTGGCACCA
AAATCAACGGGACTTTCCAAAATGTCGTAACAACTCCGCCCCATTGACGCAAATGGGCGGTAGGCGTGTA
CGGTGGGAGGTCTATATAAGCAGAGCTGGTTTAGTGAACCGTCAGATCCGCTAGCGCTACCGGACTCAGA
TCTCGAATTCGACTGGCGCGCCACCATGTCCAGACTGGACAAGAGCAAAGTCATAAACGGCGCTCTGGAA
TTACTCAATGGAGTCGGTATCGAAGGCCTGACGACAAGGAAACTCGCTCAAAAGCTGGGAGTTGAGCAGC
CTACCCTGTACTGGCACGTGAAGAACAAGCGGGCCCTGCTCGATGCCCTGCCAATCGAGATGCTGGACAG
GCATCATACCCACTTCTGCCCCCTGGAAGGCGAGTCATGGCAAGACTTTCTGCGGAACAACGCCAAGTCA
TTCCGCTGTGCTCTCCTCTCACATCGCGACGGGGCTAAAGTGCATCTCGGCACCCGCCCAACAGAGAAAC
AGTACGAAACCCTGGAAAATCAGCTCGCGTTCCTGTGTCAGCAAGGCTTCTCCCTGGAGAACGCACTGTA
CGCTCTGTCCGCCGTGGGCCACTTTACACTGGGCTGCGTATTGGAGGAACAGGAGCATCAAGTAGCAAAA
GAGGAAAGAGAGACACCTACCACCGATTCTATGCCCCCACTTCTGAGACAAGCAATTGAGCTGTTCGACC
GGCAGGGAGCCGAACCTGCCTTCCTTTTCGGCCTGGAACTAATCATATGTGGCCTGGAGAAACAGCTAAA
GTGCGAAAGCGGCGGGCCGGCCGACGCCCTTGACGATTTTGACTTAGACATGCTCCCAGCCGATGCCCTT
GACGACTTTGACCTTGATATGCTGCCTGCTGACGCTCTTGACGATTTTGACCTTGACATGCTCCCCGGGT
AACTAAGTAAGAATCCAGACATGATAAGATACATTGATGAGTTTGGACAAACCACAACTAGAATGCAGTG
AAAAAAATGCTTTATTTGTGAAATTTGTGATGCTATTGCTTTATTTGTAACCATTATAAGCTGCAATAAA
CAAGTTAACAACAACAATTGCATTCATTTTATGTTTCAGGTTCAGGGGGAGGTGTGGGAGGTTTTTTAAA
GCAAGTAAAACCTCTACAAATGTGGTATGGCTGATTATGATCCTGCAAGCCTCGTCGTCCTGGCCGGACC
ACGCTATCTGTGCAAGGTCCCCGGCCCCGGACGCGCGCTCCATGAGCAGAGCGCCCGCCGCCGAGGCGAA
GACTCGGGCGGCGCCCTGCCCGTCCCACCAGGTCAACAGGCGGTAACCGGCCTCTTCATCGGGAATGCGC
GCGACCTTCAGCATCGCCGGCATGTCCCCCTGGCGGACGGGAAGTATCCAGCTCGACCAGGCTTGTCGAC
TCGAAGAACCCAGCTTTCTTGTACAAAGTTGGCATTATAAGAAAGCATTGCTTATCAATTTGTTGCAACG
AACAGGTCACTATCAGTCAAAATAAAATCATTATTTGCCATCCAGCTGCAGGGCGGCCGCGATATCCCCT
ATAGTGAGTCGTATTACATGGTCATAGCTGTTTCCTGGCAGCTCTGGCCCGTGTCTCAAAATCTCTGATG
TTACATTGCACAAGATAAAAATATATCATCATGAACAATAAAACTGTCTGCTTACATAAACAGTAATACA
AGGGGTGTTATGAGCCATATTCAACGGGAAACGTCGAGGCCGCGATTAAATTCCAACATGGATGCTGATT
TATATGGGTATAAATGGGCTCGCGATAATGTCGGGCAATCAGGTGCGACAATCTATCGCTTGTATGGGAA
GCCCGATGCGCCAGAGTTGTTTCTGAAACATGGCAAAGGTAGCGTTGCCAATGATGTTACAGATGAGATG
GTCAGACTAAACTGGCTGACGGAATTTATGCCTCTTCCGACCATCAAGCATTTTATCCGTACTCCTGATG
ATGCATGGTTACTCACCACTGCGATCCCCGGAAAAACAGCATTCCAGGTATTAGAAGAATATCCTGATTC
AGGTGAAAATATTGTTGATGCGCTGGCAGTGTTCCTGCGCCGGTTGCATTCGATTCCTGTTTGTAATTGT
CCTTTTAACAGCGATCGCGTATTTCGTCTCGCTCAGGCGCAATCACGAATGAATAACGGTTTGGTTGATG
CGAGTGATTTTGATGACGAGCGTAATGGCTGGCCTGTTGAACAAGTCTGGAAAGAAATGCATAAACTTTT
GCCATTCTCACCGGATTCAGTCGTCACTCATGGTGATTTCTCACTTGATAACCTTATTTTTGACGAGGGG
AAATTAATAGGTTGTATTGATGTTGGACGAGTCGGAATCGCAGACCGATACCAGGATCTTGCCATCCTAT
GGAACTGCCTCGGTGAGTTTTCTCCTTCATTACAGAAACGGCTTTTTCAAAAATATGGTATTGATAATCC
TGATATGAATAAATTGCAGTTTCATTTGATGCTCGATGAGTTTTTCTAATCAGAATTGGTTAATTGGTTG
TAACACTGGCAGAGCATTACGCTGACTTGACGGGACGGCGCAAGCTCATGACCAAAATCCCTTAACGTGA
GTTACGCGTCGTTCCACTGAGCGTCAGACCCCGTAGAAAAGATCAAAGGATCTTCTTGAGATCCTTTTTT
TCTGCGCGTAATCTGCTGCTTGCAAACAAAAAAACCACCGCTACCAGCGGTGGTTTGTTTGCCGGATCAA
GAGCTACCAACTCTTTTTCCGAAGGTAACTGGCTTCAGCAGAGCGCAGATACCAAATACTGTTCTTCTAG
TGTAGCCGTAGTTAGGCCACCACTTCAAGAACTCTGTAGCACCGCCTACATACCTCGCTCTGCTAATCCT
GTTACCAGTGGCTGCTGCCAGTGGCGATAAGTCGTGTCTTACCGGGTTGGACTCAAGACGATAGTTACCG
GATAAGGCGCAGCGGTCGGGCTGAACGGGGGGTTCGTGCACACAGCCCAGCTTGGAGCGAACGACCTACA
CCGAACTGAGATACCTACAGCGTGAGCTATGAGAAAGCGCCACGCTTCCCGAAGGGAGAAAGGCGGACAG
GTATCCGGTAAGCGGCAGGGTCGGAACAGGAGAGCGCACGAGGGAGCTTCCAGGGGGAAACGCCTGGTAT
CTTTATAGTCCTGTCGGGTTTCGCCACCTCTGACTTGAGCGTCGATTTTTGTGATGCTCGTCAGGGGGGC
GGAGCCTATGGAAAAACGCCAGCAACGCGGCCTTTTTACGGTTCCTGGCCTTTTGCTGGCCTTTTGCTCA
CATGTT
Features (pLannotate 1.2.2; 20 found; start..end, strand, type, name):
    121..213     +  CDS            lacI (fragment): lac repressor; lacI; The lac repressor binds to the lac operator to inhibit transcription in E. coli. This inhibition can be relieved by adding lactose or isopropyl-β-D-thiogalactopyranoside (IPTG).
    268..295     -  terminator     rrnB T2 terminator: transcription terminator T2 from the E. coli rrnB gene
    427..470     +  terminator     rrnB T1 terminator: Escherichia coli rrnB; transcription terminator T1 from the E. coli rrnB gene
    517..553     -  CDS            lacZα (fragment): LacZα fragment of β-galactosidase; lacZ fragment
    570..665     +  protein_bind   attL3: mutant version of attL; recombination site for the Gateway® LR reaction LR Clonase™
    686..713     +  CDS            3xHA (fragment): three tandem HA epitope tags
    739..822     +  CDS            large T antigen (fragment): large T antigen from SV40 (simian virus 40)
    845..926     +  polyA_signal   SV40 poly(A) signal: SV40 polyadenylation signal
    990..1293    +  enhancer       CMV enhancer: human cytomegalovirus immediate early enhancer
   1294..1497    +  promoter       CMV promoter: human cytomegalovirus (CMV) immediate early promoter
   1520..1546    +  misc_feature   MCS (fragment): multiple cloning site
   1566..2263    +  CDS            rtTA3 (fragment): reverse tetracycline transactivator 3 activates expression from Tet-responsive promoters in the presence of doxycycline
   2193..2303    +  CDS            VP48: 3 tandem repeats of the minimal activation domain of herpes simplex virus VP16 (Cheng et al., 2013)
   2335..2456    -  polyA_signal   SV40 poly(A) signal: SV40 polyadenylation signal
   2479..2562    -  CDS            large T antigen (fragment): large T antigen from SV40 (simian virus 40)
   2556..2786    -  CDS            str (fragment): STR_KLEPN - Protein inferred from homology: Swiss-Prot protein existence level 3. The aminoglycoside phosphotransferases achieve inactivation of their antibiotic substrates by phosphorylation. From Klebsiella pneumoniae.
   2808..2907    -  protein_bind   attL2: mutant version of attL; recombination site for the Gateway® LR reaction LR Clonase™
   2938..2956    -  promoter       T7 promoter: promoter for bacteriophage T7 RNA polymerase
   3090..3899    +  CDS            KanR: aminoglycoside phosphotransferase; aph(3')-Ia; confers resistance to kanamycin in bacteria or G418 (Geneticin®) in eukaryotes
   4046..4634    +  rep_origin     ori: high-copy-number ColE1/pMB1/pBR322/pUC origin of replication
