[The description below was written by a language model from this plasmid's Addgene catalogue record and pLannotate feature annotations shown in this document.]
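Description:
KO602: pMVP (L3-L2) HA tag + pA; CMV::TETa-pA is a Gateway entry plasmid from the pMVP modular cloning platform, built in the Invitrogen pDONR221 P3-P2 backbone. It is propagated in E. coli as a high-copy plasmid through a ColE1/pUC-type origin and selected with kanamycin (KanR, aph(3')-Ia). The sequenced record is about 4.7 kb, consistent with the stated backbone and a synthetic insert of roughly 2.1 kb. rrnB T1 and T2 terminators lie upstream of the cassette, insulating it from read-through transcription in bacteria. The short lacI, lacZα and str matches and a T7 promoter in the feature table appear to be backbone remnants or small annotation hits rather than functional parts.

The payload lies between attL3 and attL2, the sites that place this module in the last position of a 3- or 4-component MultiSite Gateway Pro LR assembly. Immediately after attL3 is an HA epitope coding segment followed by an SV40 polyadenylation signal. A gene of interest supplied from the preceding entry module is therefore fused to a C-terminal HA tag and its transcript is terminated. Downstream is an independent expression unit: the human CMV immediate-early enhancer and promoter drive TETa, a reverse tetracycline transactivator that the depositor notes is derived from the Tet-On Advanced system. The annotation software matches it to rtTA3 with three minimal VP16 activation repeats. This unit is followed by a second SV40 poly(A) signal, which is annotated on the opposite strand.

The assembled destination vector thus carries both the tagged transgene and a constitutively expressed transactivator. This suits single-vector doxycycline-inducible expression when combined with a Tet-responsive promoter module, although the record does not specify the partner modules or destination vectors.
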