Addgene plasmid #121802: KO602: pMVP (L3-L2) HA tag + pA; CMV::TETa-pA
Purpose: pMVP L3-L2 entry plasmid, contains HA tag-polyA + CMV-TETa-polyA for 3- or 4-component MultiSite Gateway Pro assembly. Adds C-term HA tag to gene plus downstream CMV-driven TETa
Depositing lab: Christopher Newgard. Depositing organization: Duke University. Publication: Creation of versatile cloning platforms for transgene expression and dCas9-based epigenome editing. Haldeman JM, Conway AE, Arlotto ME, Slentz DH, Muoio DM, Becker TC, Newgard CB. Nucleic Acids Res. 2018 Dec 27. pii: 5264291. doi: 10.1093/nar/gky1286. PubMed 30590691.
Backbone
  Vector backbone: pDONR221 P3-P2
  Backbone manufacturer: Invitrogen
  Backbone size w/o insert (bp): 2555
  Vector type: Synthetic Biology ; pMVP Gateway Entry Plasmid
Growth in bacteria
  Bacterial resistance: Kanamycin, 50 μg/mL
  Growth temperature: 37°C
  Growth strain: DH5alpha
  Copy number: High Copy
Gene/Insert
  Gene/Insert name: HA epitope tag-polyA + CMV::TETa-polyA
  Species: Synthetic
  Insert size (bp): 2141
  Cloning method: Gateway Cloning
  Sequencing primers: 5′ M13F; 3′ M13R
Terms and licenses: Academic/Nonprofit Terms; Industry Terms: Not Available to Industry
Depositor comments: TETa sequence derived from Tet-On Advanced system (Clontech)
How to cite: KO602: pMVP (L3-L2) HA tag + pA; CMV::TETa-pA was a gift from Christopher Newgard (Addgene plasmid # 121802 ; http://n2t.net/addgene:121802 ; RRID:Addgene_121802)
